Addgene plasmid #200520: pMC-ME_memb-EGFP-pA
Purpose: Mini circle middle entry plasmid for membrane GFP- pA with flanking BsaI cut sites
Depositing lab: Junsu Kang. Depositing organization: University of Wisconsin, Madison. Publication: Advancing knock-in approaches for robust genome editing in zebrafish. Rodriguez-Parks A, Beezley EG, Manna S, Silaban I, Almutawa SI, Cao S, Ahmed H, Guyer M, Baker S, Richards MP, Kang J. Biol Open. 2026 Feb 2:bio.062472. doi: 10.1242/bio.062472. PubMed 41630603.
Backbone
  Vector backbone: pU6a:sgRNA#3
  Backbone manufacturer: Addgene #64247
  Total vector size (bp): 3551
  Vector type: Mini-Golden
Growth in bacteria
  Bacterial resistance: Spectinomycin, 50 μg/mL
  Growth temperature: 37°C
  Growth strain: DH5alpha
  Copy number: Unknown
Gene/Insert
  Gene/Insert name: memb-GFP
Terms and licenses: Academic/Nonprofit Terms; Industry Terms: Not Available to Industry
How to cite: pMC-ME_memb-EGFP-pA was a gift from Junsu Kang (Addgene plasmid # 200520 ; http://n2t.net/addgene:200520 ; RRID:Addgene_200520)
