[The description below was written by a language model from this plasmid's Addgene catalogue record and pLannotate feature annotations shown in this document.]
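Description:
pMC-ME_memb-EGFP-pA is a 3,551 bp "middle entry" module for a Mini-Golden (Golden Gate-style) assembly system, built on the pU6a:sgRNA#3 backbone and intended for constructing minicircle donor DNA for knock-in genome editing in zebrafish. It is propagated in E. coli from a high-copy ColE1/pUC-type origin and selected with spectinomycin through the aadA (SmR) aminoglycoside adenylyltransferase gene. This gene appears to be expressed from a class 1 integron Pc promoter remnant lying upstream of it. Short fragments of lacZα, lacI, a gentamicin resistance gene and a T7 promoter, together with the rrnB T1 and T2 terminators, are annotated in the backbone. These look like leftovers from earlier cloning steps rather than functional parts of the design.

The payload is a membrane-targeted EGFP coding sequence followed by a polyadenylation signal. The feature table shows an almost full-length EGFP open reading frame on the reverse strand, next to a multiple cloning site remnant, with an SV40 poly(A) signal immediately downstream of it. The membrane-localisation motif named in the catalogue entry is not separately annotated, so its identity and position are not stated. No eukaryotic promoter is annotated, which fits a promoterless reporter cassette meant to be joined to other modules. The SV40 poly(A) is listed on the opposite strand to EGFP, but this element is commonly treated as bidirectional. According to the record, the cassette is flanked by BsaI sites. Digestion with this type IIS enzyme releases the fragment with defined overhangs, allowing ordered one-pot ligation between upstream and downstream entry modules to give a fluorescent membrane label for marking cells after targeted integration.
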