Features (pLannotate 1.2.2; 12 found; start..end, strand, type, name):
     37..73      +  CDS            lacZα (fragment): LacZα fragment of β-galactosidase; lacZ fragment
    120..163     -  terminator     rrnB T1 terminator: Escherichia coli rrnB; transcription terminator T1 from the E. coli rrnB gene
    295..322     +  terminator     rrnB T2 terminator: transcription terminator T2 from the E. coli rrnB gene
    377..469     -  CDS            lacI (fragment): lac repressor; lacI; The lac repressor binds to the lac operator to inhibit transcription in E. coli. This inhibition can be relieved by adding lactose or isopropyl-β-D-thiogalactopyranoside (IPTG).
    652..1240    -  rep_origin     ori: high-copy-number ColE1/pMB1/pBR322/pUC origin of replication
   1333..2124    -  CDS            SmR: aminoglycoside adenylyltransferase (Murphy, 1985); aadA; confers resistance to spectinomycin and streptomycin
   2131..2187    -  CDS            GmR (fragment): gentamycin acetyltransferase; aacC1; confers resistance to gentamycin
   2363..2386    -  promoter       Pc promoter (fragment): intI1 (promoter lies within the coding sequence); class 1 integron promoter
   2561..2695    +  polyA_signal   SV40 poly(A) signal: SV40 polyadenylation signal
   2700..2717    +  promoter       T7 promoter (fragment): promoter for bacteriophage T7 RNA polymerase
   2726..3444    -  CDS            EGFP (fragment): the original enhanced GFP (Yang et al., 1996) mammalian codon-optimized
   3458..3495    -  misc_feature   MCS (fragment): multiple cloning site
>Addgene plasmid #200520 | pMC-ME_memb-EGFP-pA | addgene full sequence | sequence record 394274 | Addgene NGS Result
GCATGGTGGCGACTAGAGACCGGGCCCGAGCTTAAGACTGGCCGTCGTTTTACAACGTCGTGACTGGGAA
AACATCCATGCTAGCGTTAACGCGAGAGTAGGGAACTGCCAGGCATCAAATAAAACGAAAGGCTCAGTCG
GAAGACTGGGCCTTTCGTTTTATCTGTTGTTTGTCGGTGAACGCTCTCCTGAGTAGGACAAATCCGCCGG
GAGCGGATTTGAACGTTGTGAAGCAACGGCCCGGAGGGTGGCGGGCAGGACGCCCGCCATAAACTGCCAG
GCATCAAACTAAGCAGAAGGCCATCCTGACGGATGGCCTTTTTGCGTTTCTACAAACTCTTCCTGGCTAG
CGGTACGCGTATTAATTGCGTTGCGCTCACTGCCCGCTTTCCAGTCGGGAAACCTGTCGTGCCAGCTGCA
TTAATGAATCGGCCAACGCGCGGGGAGAGGCGGTTTGCGTATTGGGCGCTCTTCCGCTTCCTCGCTCACT
GACTCGCTGCGCTCGGTCGTTCGGCTGCGGCGAGCGGTATCAGCTCACTCAAAGGCGGTAATACGGTTAT
CCACAGAATCAGGGGATAACGCAGGAAAGAACATGTGAGCAAAAGGCCAGCAAAAGGCCAGGAACCGTAA
AAAGGCCGCGTTGCTGGCGTTTTTCCATAGGCTCCGCCCCCCTGACGAGCATCACAAAAATCGACGCTCA
AGTCAGAGGTGGCGAAACCCGACAGGACTATAAAGATACCAGGCGTTTCCCCCTGGAAGCTCCCTCGTGC
GCTCTCCTGTTCCGACCCTGCCGCTTACCGGATACCTGTCCGCCTTTCTCCCTTCGGGAAGCGTGGCGCT
TTCTCATAGCTCACGCTGTAGGTATCTCAGTTCGGTGTAGGTCGTTCGCTCCAAGCTGGGCTGTGTGCAC
GAACCCCCCGTTCAGCCCGACCGCTGCGCCTTATCCGGTAACTATCGTCTTGAGTCCAACCCGGTAAGAC
ACGACTTATCGCCACTGGCAGCAGCCACTGGTAACAGGATTAGCAGAGCGAGGTATGTAGGCGGTGCTAC
AGAGTTCTTGAAGTGGTGGCCTAACTACGGCTACACTAGAAGAACAGTATTTGGTATCTGCGCTCTGCTG
AAGCCAGTTACCTTCGGAAAAAGAGTTGGTAGCTCTTGATCCGGCAAACAAACCACCGCTGGTAGCGGTG
GTTTTTTTGTTTGCAAGCAGCAGATTACGCGCAGAAAAAAAGGATCTCAAGAAGATCCTTTGATCTTTTC
TACGGGGTCTGACGCTCAGTGGAACGACGCGTAACTCACGTTAAGGGATTTTGGTCATGGGTGGCTCGAG
GGTTATTTGCCGACTACCTTGGTGATCTCGCCTTTCACGTAGTGGACAAATTCTTCCAACTGATCTGCGC
GCGAGGCCAAGCGATCTTCTTCTTGTCCAAGATAAGCCTGTCTAGCTTCAAGTATGACGGGCTGATACTG
GGCCGGCAGGCGCTCCATTGCCCAGTCGGCAGCGACATCCTTCGGCGCGATTTTGCCGGTTACTGCGCTG
TACCAAATGCGGGACAACGTAAGCACTACATTTCGCTCATCGCCAGCCCAGTCGGGCGGCGAGTTCCATA
GCGTTAAGGTTTCATTTAGCGCCTCAAATAGATCCTGTTCAGGAACCGGATCAAAGAGTTCCTCCGCCGC
TGGACCTACCAAGGCAACGCTATGTTCTCTTGCTTTTGTCAGCAAGATAGCCAGATCAATGTCGATCGTG
GCTGGCTCGAAGATACCTGCAAGAATGTCATTGCGCTGCCATTCTCCAAATTGCAGTTCGCGCTTAGCTG
GATAACGCCACGGAATGATGTCGTCGTGCACAACAATGGTGACTTCTACAGCGCGGAGAATCTCGCTCTC
TCCAGGGGAAGCCGAAGTTTCCAAAAGGTCGTTGATCAAAGCTCGCCGCGTTGTTTCATCAAGCCTTACG
GTCACCGTAACCAGCAAATCAATATCACTGTGTGGCTTCAGGCCGCCATCCACTGCGGAGCCGTACAAAT
GTACGGCCAGCAACGTCGGTTCGAGATGGCGCTCGATGACGCCAACTACCTCTGATAGTTGAGTCGATAC
TTCGGCGATCACCGCTTCCCTCATAATGTTTAACTTTGTTTTAGGGCGACTGCCCTGCTGCGTAACATCG
TTGCTGCTCCATAACATCAAACATCGACCCACGGCGTAACGCGCTTGCTGCTTGGATGCCCGAGGCATAG
ACTGTACCCCAAAAAAACAGTCATAACAAGCCATGAAAACCGCCACTGCGCCGTTACCACCGCTGCGTTC
GGTCAAGGTTCTGGACCAGTTGCGTGAGCGCATACGCTACTTGCATTACAGCTTACGAACCGAACAGGCT
TATGTCCACTGGGTTCGTGCCTTCATCCGTTTCCACGGTGTGCGTCACCCGGCAACCTTGGGTAGCAGCG
AAGTCGAGGCATTTCTGTCCTGGCTGGTCTAGAGGTCTCTTGAGGAATTAAAAAACCTCCCACACCTCCC
CCTGAACCTGAAACATAAAATGAATGCAATTGTTGTTGTTAACTTGTTTATTGCAGCTTATAATGGTTAC
AAATAAAGCAATAGCATCACAAATTTCACAAATAAAGCATTTTTTTCACTGCATTCTAGTTGTGGTTTGT
CCAAACTCATCAATGTATCTTATCATGTCTGGATCTACGTAATACGACTCACTATAGTTCTAGACTACTT
GTACAGCTCGTCCATGCCGAGAGTGATCCCGGCGGCGGTCACGAACTCCAGCAGGACCATGTGATCGCGC
TTCTCGTTGGGGTCTTTGCTCAGGGCGGACTGGGTGCTCAGGTAGTGGTTGTCGGGCAGCAGCACGGGGC
CGTCGCCGATGGGGGTGTTCTGCTGGTAGTGGTCGGCGAGCTGCGCGCTGCCGTCCTCGATGTTGTGGCG
GATCTTGAAGTTCACCTTGATGCCGTTCTTCTGCTTGTCGGCCATGATATAGACGTTGTGGCTGTTGTAG
TTGTACTCCAGCTTGTGCCCCAGGATGTTGCCGTCCTCCTTGAAGTCGATGCCCTTCAGCTCGATGCGGT
TCACCAGGGTGTCGCCCTCGAACTTCACCTCGGCGCGGGTCTTGTAGTTGCCGTCGTCCTTGAAGAAGAT
GGTGCGCTCCTGGACGTAGCCTTCGGGCATGGCGGACTTGAAGAAGTCGTGCTGCTTCATGTGGTCGGGG
TAGCGGCTGAAGCACTGCACGCCGTAGGTCAGGGTGGTCACGAGGGTGGGCCAGGGCACGGGCAGCTTGC
CGGTGGTGCAGATGAACTTCAGGGTCAGCTTGCCGTAGGTGGCATCGCCCTCGCCCTCGCCGGACACGCT
GAACTTGTGGCCGTTTACGTCGCCGTCCAGCTCGACCAGGATGGGCACCACCCCGGTGAACAGCTCCTCG
CCCTTGCTCACCATAAGCTTGGTGGCGACCGGTGGGTCCCGGGCCCGCGGTACCGTCGACTGCAGCTCCT
GATCGGCCTCTTCATTCTTCTCAACCGGTTTAGTTCTTCTGATGCAGCACA
